Addgene plasmid #135484: pGI3EM18
Purpose: Agrobacterium T-DNA with SpunH2Bpr driving hph-tdTomato
Depositing lab: Nicolas Buchler. Depositing organization: Duke University. Publication: Genetic transformation of Spizellomyces punctatus, a resource for studying chytrid biology and evolutionary cell biology. Medina EM, Robinson KA, Bellingham-Johnstun K, Ianiri G, Laplante C, Fritz-Laylin LK, Buchler NE. Elife. 2020 May 11;9. pii: 52741. doi: 10.7554/eLife.52741. PubMed 32392127.
Backbone
  Vector backbone: pGI3
  Backbone size w/o insert (bp): 9576
  Total vector size (bp): 12345
  Vector type: Bacterial Expression, Yeast Expression
  Selectable markers: Hygromycin
Growth in bacteria
  Bacterial resistance: Kanamycin, 50 μg/mL
  Growth temperature: 37°C
  Growth strain: DH5alpha
  Growth instructions: Used in Agrobacterium EHA105 for transformation
  Copy number: High Copy
Gene/Insert
  Gene/Insert name: SpunH2Bpr hph-tdTomato ADH1t
  Species: S. cerevisiae (budding yeast); Spizellomyces punctatus
  Promoter: SpunH2Bpr
  Tag / fusion protein: tdTomato (C terminal on insert)
  Cloning method: Ligation Independent Cloning
  Sequencing primers: 5′ gtaaaacgacggccagt; 3′ caggaaacagctatgac
Terms and licenses: Academic/Nonprofit Terms; Industry Terms: Not Available to Industry
Depositor comments: The pGI3 vector was a gift from Giuseppe Ianiri
How to cite: pGI3EM18 was a gift from Nicolas Buchler (Addgene plasmid # 135484 ; http://n2t.net/addgene:135484 ; RRID:Addgene_135484)
