[The description below was written by a language model from this plasmid's Addgene catalogue record and pLannotate feature annotations shown in this document.]
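Description:
pGI3EM18 is an Agrobacterium binary (T-DNA) vector built on the pGI3 backbone, designed for genetic transformation of the chytrid fungus Spizellomyces punctatus. The plasmid of roughly 12.3 kb is a three-host shuttle. A high-copy ColE1/pUC-type origin and a kanamycin resistance gene (aph(3')-Ia) support propagation and selection in E. coli. The pVS1 oriV, with its RepA replication and StaA stability proteins, maintains the plasmid in Agrobacterium; the record names strain EHA105 as the delivery strain. A yeast 2μ origin with the URA3 auxotrophic marker allows maintenance in S. cerevisiae, which fits the listed ligation-independent cloning method, although the record does not say that the construct was assembled in yeast. All of these maintenance elements lie outside the T-DNA borders.

Between the nopaline-type right and left border repeats sits the payload. The S. punctatus histone H2B promoter (SpunH2Bpr) drives the hygromycin phosphotransferase gene (hph), which is fused at its C terminus to the tandem-dimer orange-red fluorescent protein tdTomato, and the S. cerevisiae ADH1 terminator follows. The promoter is given in the catalogue fields but was not annotated in the feature table; it presumably occupies the unannotated stretch just upstream of the HygR coding sequence. Remnants of the lacZα/lac promoter cloning region flank the cassette. Because resistance and fluorescence come from a single fusion protein, cells that have received the T-DNA can be selected on hygromycin and also checked directly by red fluorescence. The construct therefore serves as a selectable marker-reporter for Agrobacterium-mediated transformation and as a test of H2B promoter activity in chytrids.
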