Features (pLannotate 1.2.2; 23 found; start..end, strand, type, name):
    500..901     -  CDS            Y4CG_SINFN (fragment): Protein inferred from homology: Swiss-Prot protein existence level 3. From Sinorhizobium fredii (strain NBRC 101917 / NGR234).
   1101..2443    -  rep_origin     2μ ori: yeast 2μ plasmid origin of replication
   2511..2546    +  CDS            rop (fragment): Rop protein, which maintains plasmids at low copy number; rop
   2648..2697    +  misc_feature   bom (fragment): basis of mobility region from pBR322
   2705..2920    +  promoter       URA3 promoter: S. cerevisiae URA3
   2921..3724    +  CDS            URA3: orotidine-5'-phosphate decarboxylase, required for uracil biosynthesis; S. cerevisiae URA3; yeast auxotrophic marker, counterselectable with 5-fluoroorotic acid (5-FOA)
   3891..3915    -  misc_feature   RB T-DNA repeat: right border repeat from nopaline C58 T-DNA
   3974..4128    -  CDS            lacZα (fragment): LacZα fragment of β-galactosidase; lacZ fragment
   4432..5451    +  CDS            HygR: aminoglycoside phosphotransferase from E. coli; aph(4)-Ia; confers resistance to hygromycin
   5467..6894    +  CDS            tdTomato: tdTomato is a basic (constitutively fluorescent) orange fluorescent protein published in 2004, derived from Discosoma sp.. It is reported to be a somewhat slowly-maturing tandem dimer with low acid sensitivity.
   6919..7106    +  terminator     ADH1 terminator: S. cerevisiae ADH1; transcription terminator for the S. cerevisiae alcohol dehydrogenase 1 (ADH1) gene
   7143..7165    -  protein_bind   lac operator (fragment): The lac repressor binds to the lac operator to inhibit transcription in E. coli. This inhibition can be relieved by adding lactose or isopropyl-β-D-thiogalactopyranoside (IPTG). lac repressor encoded by lacI
   7169..7199    -  promoter       lac promoter: promoter for the E. coli lac operon
   7214..7235    -  protein_bind   CAP binding site: CAP binding activates transcription in the presence of cAMP. E. coli catabolite activator protein
   7248..7336    -  CDS            lacI (fragment): lac repressor; lacI; The lac repressor binds to the lac operator to inhibit transcription in E. coli. This inhibition can be relieved by adding lactose or isopropyl-β-D-thiogalactopyranoside (IPTG).
   7412..7436    -  misc_feature   LB T-DNA repeat: left border repeat from nopaline C58 T-DNA
   7729..8544    +  CDS            KanR: aminoglycoside phosphotransferase; aph(3')-Ia; confers resistance to kanamycin in bacteria or G418 (Geneticin®) in eukaryotes
   8639..9227    +  rep_origin     ori: high-copy-number ColE1/pMB1/pBR322/pUC origin of replication
   9413..9553    -  misc_feature   bom: basis of mobility region from pBR322
   9655..9694    -  CDS            rop (fragment): Rop protein, which maintains plasmids at low copy number; rop
   9897..10091   -  rep_origin     pVS1 oriV: origin of replication for the Pseudomonas plasmid pVS1 (Heeb et al., 2000)
  10157..11230   -  CDS            pVS1 RepA: replication protein from the Pseudomonas plasmid pVS1 (Heeb et al., 2000)
  11659..12288   -  CDS            pVS1 StaA: stability protein from the Pseudomonas plasmid pVS1 (Heeb et al., 2000)
>Addgene plasmid #135484 | pGI3EM18 | addgene full sequence | sequence record 273746 | Addgene NGS Result
CGCAAGCTGTTTTACTCAAATACACATCACCTTTTTAGACGGCGGCGCTCGGTTTCTTCAGCGGCCAAGC
TGGCCGGCCAGGCCGCCAGCTTGGCATCAGACAAACCGGCCAGGATTTCATGCAGCCGCACGGTTGAGAC
GTGCGCGGGCGGCTCGAACACGTACCCGGCCGCGATCATCTCCGCCTCGATCTCTTCGGTAATGAAAAAC
GGTTCGTCCTGGCCGTCCTGGTGCGGTTTCATGCTTGTTCCTCTTGGCGTTCATTCTCGGCGGCCGCCAG
GGCGTCGGCCTCGGTCAATGCGTCCTCACGGAAGGCACCGCGCCGCCTGGCCTCGGTGGGCGTCACTTCC
TCGCTGCGCTCAAGTGCGCGGTACAGGGTCGAGCGATGCACGCCAAGCAGTGCAGCCGCCTCTTTCACGG
TGCGGCCTTCCTGGTCGATCAGCTCGCGGGCGTGCGCGATCTGTGCCGGGGTGAGGGTAGGGCGGGGGCC
AAACTTCACGCCTCGGGCCTTGGCGGCCTCGCGCCCGCTCCGGGTGCGGTCGATGATTAGGGAACGCTCG
AACTCGGCAATGCCGGCGAACACGGTCAACACCATGCGGCCGGCCGGCGTGGTGGTGTCGGCCCACGGCT
CTGCCAGGCTACGCAGGCCCGCGCCGGCCTCCTGGATGCGCTCGGCAATGTCCAGTAGGTCGCGGGTGCT
GCGGGCCAGGCGGTCTAGCCTGGTCACTGTCACAACGTCGCCAGGGCGTAGGTGGTCAAGCATCCTGGCC
AGCTCCGGGCGGTCGCGCCTGGTGCCGGTGATCTTCTCGGAAAACAGCTTGGTGCAGCCGGCCGCGTGCA
GTTCGGCCCGTTGGTTGGTCAAGTCCTGGTCGTCGGTGCTGACGCGGGCATAGCCCAGCAGGCCAGCGGC
GGCGCTCTTGTTCATGGCGTAATGTCTCCGGTTCTAGTCGCAAGTATTCTACTTTATGCGACTAAAACAC
GCGACAAGAAAACGCCAGGAAAAGGGCAGGGCGGCAGCCTGTCGCGTAACTTAGGACTTGTGCGACATGT
CGTTTTCAGAAGACGGCTGCACTGAACGTCAGAAGGAAAAGTGCCACCTGAACGAAGCATCTGTGCTTCA
TTTTGTAGAACAAAAATGCAACGCGAGAGCGCTAATTTTTCAAACAAAGAATCTGAGCTGCATTTTTACA
GAACAGAAATGCAACGCGAAAGCGCTATTTTACCAACGAAGAATCTGTGCTTCATTTTTGTAAAACAAAA
ATGCAACGCGAGAGCGCTAATTTTTCAAACAAAGAATCTGAGCTGCATTTTTACAGAACAGAAATGCAAC
GCGAGAGCGCTATTTTACCAACAAAGAATCTATACTTCTTTTTTGTTCTACAAAAATGCATCCCGAGAGC
GCTATTTTTCTAACAAAGCATCTTAGATTACTTTTTTTCTCCTTTGTGCGCTCTATAATGCAGTCTCTTG
ATAACTTTTTGCACTGTAGGTCCGTTAAGGTTAGAAGAAGGCTACTTTGGTGTCTATTTTCTCTTCCATA
AAAAAAGCCTGACTCCACTTCCCGCGTTTACTGATTACTAGCGAAGCTGCGGGTGCATTTTTTCAAGATA
AAGGCATCCCCGATTATATTCTATACCGATGTGGATTGCGCATACTTTGTGAACAGAAAGTGATAGCGTT
GATGATTCTTCATTGGTCAGAAAATTATGAACGGTTTCTTCTATTTTGTCTCTATATACTACGTATAGGA
AATGTTTACATTTTCGTATTGTTTTCGATTCACTCTATGAATAGTTCTTACTACAATTTTTTTGTCTAAA
GAGTAATACTAGAGATAAACATAAAAAATGTAGAGGTCGAGTTTAGATGCAAGTTCAAGGAGCGAAAGGT
GGATGGGTAGGTTATATAGGGATATAGCACAGAGATATATAGCAAAGAGATACTTTTGAGCAATGTTTGT
GGAAGCGGTATTCGCAATATTTTAGTAGCTCGTTACAGTCCGGTGCGTTTTTGGTTTTTTGAAAGTGCGT
CTTCAGAGCGCTTTTGGTTTTCAAAAGCGCTCTGAAGTTCCTATACTTTCTAGAGAATAGGAACTTCGGA
ATAGGAACTTCAAAGCGTTTCCGAAAACGAGCGCTTCCGAAAATGCAACGCGAGCTGCGCACATACAGCT
CACTGTTCACGTCGCACCTATATCTGCGTGTTGCCTGTATATATATATACATGAGAAGAACGGCATAGTG
CGTGTTTATGCTTAAATGCGTACTTATATGCGTCTATTTATGTAGGATGAAAGGTAGTCTAGTACCTCCT
GTGATATTATCCCATTCCATGCGGGGTATCGTATGCTTCCTTCAGCACTACCCTTTAGCTGTTCTATATG
CTGCCACTCCTCAATTGGATTAGTCTCATCCTTCAATGCTATCATTTCCTTTGATATTGGATCATACTAA
GAAACCATTATTATCATGACATTAACCTATAAAAATAGGCGTATCACGAGGCCCTTTCGTCTCGCGCGTT
TCGGTGATGACGGTGAAAACCTCTGACACATGCAGCTCCCGGAGACGGTCACAGCTTGTCTGTAAGCGGA
TGCCGGGAGCAGACAAGCCCGTCAGGGCGCGTCAGCGGGTGTTGGCGGGTGTCGGGGCTGGCTTAACTAT
GCGGCATCAGAGCAGATTGTACTGAGAGTGCACCATACCACCTTTTCAATTCATCATTTTTTTTTTATTC
TTTTTTTTGATTTCGGTTTCCTTGAAATTTTTTTGATTCGGTAATCTCCGAACAGAAGGAAGAACGAAGG
AAGGAGCACAGACTTAGATTGGTATATATACGCATATGTAGTGTTGAAGAAACATGAAATTGCCCAGTAT
TCTTAACCCAACTGCACAGAACAAAAACCTGCAGGAAACGAAGATAAATCATGTCGAAAGCTACATATAA
GGAACGTGCTGCTACTCATCCTAGTCCTGTTGCTGCCAAGCTATTTAATATCATGCACGAAAAGCAAACA
AACTTGTGTGCTTCATTGGATGTTCGTACCACCAAGGAATTACTGGAGTTAGTTGAAGCATTAGGTCCCA
AAATTTGTTTACTAAAAACACATGTGGATATCTTGACTGATTTTTCCATGGAGGGCACAGTTAAGCCGCT
AAAGGCATTATCCGCCAAGTACAATTTTTTACTCTTCGAAGACAGAAAATTTGCTGACATTGGTAATACA
GTCAAATTGCAGTACTCTGCGGGTGTATACAGAATAGCAGAATGGGCAGACATTACGAATGCACACGGTG
TGGTGGGCCCAGGTATTGTTAGCGGTTTGAAGCAGGCGGCAGAAGAAGTAACAAAGGAACCTAGAGGCCT
TTTGATGCTAGCAGAATTGTCATGCAAGGGCTCCCTATCTACTGGAGAATATACTAAGGGTACTGTTGAC
ATTGCGAAGAGCGACAAAGATTTTGTTATCGGCTTTATTGCTCAAAGAGACATGGGTGGAAGAGATGAAG
GTTACGATTGGTTGATTATGACACCCGGTGTGGGTTTAGATGACAAGGGAGACGCATTGGGTCAACAGTA
TAGAACCGTGGATGATGTGGTCTCTACAGGATCTGACATTATTATTGTTGGAAGAGGACTATTTGCAAAG
GGAAGGGATGCTAAGGTAGAGGGTGAACGTTACAGAAAAGCAGGCTGGGAAGCATATTTGAGAAGATGCG
GCCAGCAAAACTAAAAAACTGTATTATAAGTAAATGCATGTATACTAAACTCACAAATTAGAGCTTCAAT
TTAATTATATCAGTTATTACCTGGCATGCACATACAAATGGACGAACGGATAAACCTTTTCACGCCCTTT
TAAATATCCGATTATTCTAATAAACGCTCTTTTCTCTTAGGTTTACCCGCCAATATATCCTGTCAAACAC
TGATAGTTTAAACTGAAGGCGGGAAACGACAATCTGATCCAAGCTCAAGCTCATTCGCCATTCAGGCTGC
GCAACTGTTGGGAAGGGCGATCGGTGCGGGCCTCTTCGCTATTACGCCAGCTGGCGAAAGGGGGATGTGC
TGCAAGGCGATTAAGTTGGGTAACGCCAGGGTTTTCCCAGTCACGACGTTGTAAAACGACGGCCAGTGCC
AAGCTTTTATGCTCCAAGCGGAGACGATGAGGCCGATATTACAGTGGCTTAGTAGCGTGTACAATATTTC
CATAAAAGGCTACATGGTGAGTTTTTCACGTGACCGTAATTAGTCCCAATTAGGCTTTATTGTATATTGC
TACTAAGCATCGTTAAATGACCTGCTCGAAGCTTCGTCTATAAAAGGCGGGCGTGTGTGCGCTTCCCCCG
CTACGTCTTTTTCACAAACACTTTGCGACTTGACCAAGACCTTTCACCCGCACCACTCTCATCCATCACA
CACACAAATTAATTAATGGGTAAAAAGCCTGAACTCACCGCGACGTCTGTCGAGAAGTTTCTGATCGAAA
AGTTCGACAGCGTCTCCGACCTGATGCAGCTCTCGGAGGGCGAAGAATCTCGTGCTTTCAGCTTCGATGT
AGGAGGGCGTGGATATGTCCTGCGGGTAAATAGCTGCGCCGATGGTTTCTACAAAGATCGTTATGTTTAT
CGGCACTTTGCATCGGCCGCGCTCCCGATTCCGGAAGTGCTTGACATTGGGGAATTCAGCGAGAGCCTGA
CCTATTGCATCTCCCGCCGTGCACAGGGTGTCACGTTGCAAGACCTGCCTGAAACCGAACTGCCCGCTGT
TCTGCAGCCGGTCGCGGAGGCCATGGATGCGATCGCTGCGGCCGATCTTAGCCAGACGAGCGGGTTCGGC
CCATTCGGACCGCAAGGAATCGGTCAATACACTACATGGCGTGATTTCATATGCGCGATTGCTGATCCCC
ATGTGTATCACTGGCAAACTGTGATGGACGACACCGTCAGTGCGTCCGTCGCGCAGGCTCTCGATGAGCT
GATGCTTTGGGCCGAGGACTGCCCCGAAGTCCGGCACCTCGTGCACGCGGATTTCGGCTCCAACAATGTC
CTGACGGACAATGGCCGCATAACAGCGGTCATTGACTGGAGCGAGGCGATGTTCGGGGATTCCCAATACG
AGGTCGCCAACATCTTCTTCTGGAGGCCGTGGTTGGCTTGTATGGAGCAGCAGACGCGCTACTTCGAGCG
GAGGCATCCGGAGCTTGCAGGATCGCCGCGGCTCCGGGCGTATATGCTCCGCATTGGTCTTGACCAACTC
TATCAGAGCTTGGTTGACGGCAATTTCGATGATGCAGCTTGGGCGCAGGGTCGATGCGACGCAATCGTCC
GATCCGGAGCCGGGACTGTCGGGCGTACACAAATCGCCCGCAGAAGCGCGGCCGTCTGGACCGATGGCTG
TGTAGAAGTACTCGCCGATAGTGGAAACCGACGCCCCAGCACTCGTCCGAGGGCAAAGGAAGGAGGAGGA
GGATCCATGGTGAGCAAGGGCGAGGAGGTCATCAAAGAGTTCATGCGCTTCAAGGTGCGCATGGAGGGCT
CCATGAACGGCCACGAGTTCGAGATCGAGGGCGAGGGCGAGGGCCGCCCCTACGAGGGCACCCAGACCGC
CAAGCTGAAGGTGACCAAGGGCGGCCCCCTGCCCTTCGCCTGGGACATCCTGTCCCCCCAGTTCATGTAC
GGCTCCAAGGCGTACGTGAAGCACCCCGCCGACATCCCCGATTACAAGAAGCTGTCCTTCCCCGAGGGCT
TCAAGTGGGAGCGCGTGATGAACTTCGAGGACGGCGGTCTGGTGACCGTGACCCAGGACTCCTCCCTGCA
GGACGGCACGCTGATCTACAAGGTGAAGATGCGCGGCACCAACTTCCCCCCCGACGGCCCCGTAATGCAG
AAGAAGACCATGGGCTGGGAGGCCTCCACCGAGCGCCTGTACCCCCGCGACGGCGTGCTGAAGGGCGAGA
TCCACCAGGCCCTGAAGCTGAAGGACGGCGGCCACTACCTGGTGGAGTTCAAGACCATCTACATGGCCAA
GAAGCCCGTGCAACTGCCCGGCTACTACTACGTGGACACCAAGCTGGACATCACCTCCCACAACGAGGAC
TACACCATCGTGGAACAGTACGAGCGCTCCGAGGGCCGCCACCACCTGTTCCTGGGGCATGGCACCGGCA
GCACCGGCAGCGGCAGCTCCGGCACCGCCTCCTCCGAGGACAACAACATGGCCGTCATCAAAGAGTTCAT
GCGCTTCAAGGTGCGCATGGAGGGCTCCATGAACGGCCACGAGTTCGAGATCGAGGGCGAGGGCGAGGGC
CGCCCCTACGAGGGCACCCAGACCGCCAAGCTGAAGGTGACCAAGGGCGGCCCCCTGCCCTTCGCCTGGG
ACATCCTGTCCCCCCAGTTCATGTACGGCTCCAAGGCGTACGTGAAGCACCCCGCCGACATCCCCGATTA
CAAGAAGCTGTCCTTCCCCGAGGGCTTCAAGTGGGAGCGCGTGATGAACTTCGAGGACGGCGGTCTGGTG
ACCGTGACCCAGGACTCCTCCCTGCAGGACGGCACGCTGATCTACAAGGTGAAGATGCGCGGCACCAACT
TCCCCCCCGACGGCCCCGTAATGCAGAAGAAGACCATGGGCTGGGAGGCCTCCACCGAGCGCCTGTACCC
CCGCGACGGCGTGCTGAAGGGCGAGATCCACCAGGCCCTGAAGCTGAAGGACGGCGGCCACTACCTGGTG
GAGTTCAAGACCATCTACATGGCCAAGAAGCCCGTGCAACTGCCCGGCTACTACTACGTGGACACCAAGC
TGGACATCACCTCCCACAACGAGGACTACACCATCGTGGAACAGTACGAGCGCTCCGAGGGCCGCCACCA
CCTGTTCCTGTACGGCATGGACGAGCTGTACAAGTAAAGGCGCGCCACTTCTAAATAAGCGAATTTCTTA
TGATTTATGATTTTTATTATTAAATAAGTTATAAAAAAAATAAGTGTATACAAATTTTAAAGTGACTCTT
AGGTTTTAAAACGAAAATTCTTATTCTTGAGTAACTCTTTCCTGTAGGTCAGGTTGCTTTCTCAGGTATA
GTATGAGGTCGCTCTTATTGACCACACCTCTACCGGGAATTCGTAATCATGTCATAGCTGTTTCCTGTGT
GAAATTGTTATCCGCTCACAATTCCACACAACATACGAGCCGGAAGCATAAAGTGTAAAGCCTGGGGTGC
CTAATGAGTGAGCTAACTCACATTAATTGCGTTGCGCTCACTGCCCGCTTTCCAGTCGGGAAACCTGTCG
TGCCAGCTGCATTAATGAATCGGCCAACGCGCGGGGAGAGGCGGTTTGCGTATTGGCTAGAGCAATTCGG
CGTTAATTCAGTACATTAAAAACGTCCGCAATGTGTTATTAAGTTGTCTAAGCGTCAATTTGTTTACACC
ACAATATATCCTGCCACCAGCCAGCCAACAGCTCCCCGACCGGCAGCTCGGCACAAAATCACCACTCGAT
ACAGGCAGCCCATCAGTCCGGGACGGCGTCAGCGGGAGAGCCGTTGTAAGGCGGCAGACTTTGCTCATGT
TACCGATGCTATTCGGAAGAACGGCAACTAAGCTGCCGGGTTTGAAACACGGATGATCTCGCGGAGGGTA
GCATGTTGATTGTAACGATGACAGAGCGTTGCTGCCTGTGATCCAGATCATGAACAATAAAACTGTCTGC
TTACATAAACAGTAATACAAGGGGTGTTATGAGCCATATTCAACGGGAAACGTCTTGCTCTAGGCCGCGA
TTAAATTCCAACATGGATGCTGATTTATATGGGTATAAATGGGCTCGCGATAATGTCGGGCAATCAGGTG
CGACAATCTATCGATTGTATGGGAAGCCCGATGCGCCAGAGTTGTTTCTGAAACATGGCAAAGGTAGCGT
TGCCAATGATGTTACAGATGAGATGGTCAGACTAAACTGGCTGACGGAATTTATGCCTCTTCCGACCATC
AAGCATTTTATCCGTACTCCTGATGATGCATGGTTACTCACCACTGCGATCCCCGGGAAAACAGCATTCC
AGGTATTAGAAGAATATCCTGATTCAGGTGAAAATATTGTTGATGCGCTGGCAGTGTTCCTGCGCCGGTT
GCATTCGATTCCTGTTTGTAATTGTCCTTTTAACAGCGATCGCGTATTTCGTCTCGCTCAGGCGCAATCA
CGAATGAATAACGGTTTGGTTGATGCGAGTGATTTTGATGACGAGCGTAATGGCTGGCCTGTTGAACAAG
TCTGGAAAGAAATGCATAAACTTTTGCCATTCTCACCGGATTCAGTCGTCACTCATGGTGATTTCTCACT
TGATAACCTTATTTTTGACGAGGGGAAATTAATAGGTTGTATTGATGTTGGACGAGTCGGAATCGCAGAC
CGATACCAGGATCTTGCCATCCTATGGAACTGCCTCGGTGAGTTTTCTCCTTCATTACAGAAACGGCTTT
TTCAAAAATATGGTATTGATAATCCTGATATGAATAAATTGCAGTTTCATTTGATGCTCGATGAGTTTTT
CTAAGAATTAATTCATGATCCTGCATGACCAAAATCCCTTAACGTGAGTTTTCGTTCCACTGAGCGTCAG
ACCCCGTAGAAAAGATCAAAGGATCTTCTTGAGATCCTTTTTTTCTGCGCGTAATCTGCTGCTTGCAAAC
AAAAAAACCACCGCTACCAGCGGTGGTTTGTTTGCCGGATCAAGAGCTACCAACTCTTTTTCCGAAGGTA
ACTGGCTTCAGCAGAGCGCAGATACCAAATACTGTCCTTCTAGTGTAGCCGTAGTTAGGCCACCACTTCA
AGAACTCTGTAGCACCGCCTACATACCTCGCTCTGCTAATCCTGTTACCAGTGGCTGCTGCCAGTGGCGA
TAAGTCGTGTCTTACCGGGTTGGACTCAAGACGATAGTTACCGGATAAGGCGCAGCGGTCGGGCTGAACG
GGGGGTTCGTGCACACAGCCCAGCTTGGAGCGAACGACCTACACCGAACTGAGATACCTACAGCGTGAGC
TATGAGAAAGCGCCACGCTTCCCGAAGGGAGAAAGGCGGACAGGTATCCGGTAAGCGGCAGGGTCGGAAC
AGGAGAGCGCACGAGGGAGCTTCCAGGGGGAAACGCCTGGTATCTTTATAGTCCTGTCGGGTTTCGCCAC
CTCTGACTTGAGCGTCGATTTTTGTGATGCTCGTCAGGGGGGCGGAGCCTATGGAAAAACGCCAGCAACG
CGGCCTTTTTACGGTTCCTGGCCTTTTGCTGGCCTTTTGCTCACATGTTCTTTCCTGCGTTATCCCCTGA
TTCTGTGGATAACCGTATTACCGCCTTTGAGTGAGCTGATACCGCTCGCCGCAGCCGAACGACCGAGCGC
AGCGAGTCAGTGAGCGAGGAAGCGGAAGAGCGCCTGATGCGGTATTTTCTCCTTACGCATCTGTGCGGTA
TTTCACACCGCATATGGTGCACTCTCAGTACAATCTGCTCTGATGCCGCATAGTTAAGCCAGTATACACT
CCGCTATCGCTACGTGACTGGGTCATGGCTGCGCCCCGACACCCGCCAACACCCGCTGACGCGCCCTGAC
GGGCTTGTCTGCTCCCGGCATCCGCTTACAGACAAGCTGTGACCGTCTCCGGGAGCTGCATGTGTCAGAG
GTTTTCACCGTCATCACCGAAACGCGCGAGGCAGGGTGCCTTGATGTGGGCGCCGGCGGTCGAGTGGCGA
CGGCGCGGCTTGTCCGCGCCCTGGTAGATTGCCTGGCCGTAGGCCAGCCATTTTTGAGCGGCCAGCGGCC
GCGATAGGCCGACGCGAAGCGGCGGGGCGTAGGGAGCGCAGCGACCGAAGGGTAGGCGCTTTTTGCAGCT
CTTCGGCTGTGCGCTGGCCAGACAGTTATGCACAGGCCAGGCGGGTTTTAAGAGTTTTAATAAGTTTTAA
AGAGTTTTAGGCGGAAAAATCGCCTTTTTTCTCTTTTATATCAGTCACTTACATGTGTGACCGGTTCCCA
ATGTACGGCTTTGGGTTCCCAATGTACGGGTTCCGGTTCCCAATGTACGGCTTTGGGTTCCCAATGTACG
TGCTATCCACAGGAAAGAGACCTTTTCGACCTTTTTCCCCTGCTAGGGCAATTTGCCCTAGCATCTGCTC
CGTACATTAGGAACCGGCGGATGCTTCGCCCTCGATCAGGTTGCGGTAGCGCATGACTAGGATCGGGCCA
GCCTGCCCCGCCTCCTCCTTCAAATCGTACTCCGGCAGGTCATTTGACCCGATCAGCTTGCGCACGGTGA
AACAGAACTTCTTGAACTCTCCGGCGCTGCCACTGCGTTCGTAGATCGTCTTGAACAACCATCTGGCTTC
TGCCTTGCCTGCGGCGCGGCGTGCCAGGCGGTAGAGAAAACGGCCGATGCCGGGATCGATCAAAAAGTAA
TCGGGGTGAACCGTCAGCACGTCCGGGTTCTTGCCTTCTGTGATCTCGCGGTACATCCAATCAGCTAGCT
CGATCTCGATGTACTCCGGCCGCCCGGTTTCGCTCTTTACGATCTTGTAGCGGCTAATCAAGGCTTCACC
CTCGGATACCGTCACCAGGCGGCCGTTCTTGGCCTTCTTCGTACGCTGCATGGCAACGTGCGTGGTGTTT
AACCGAATGCAGGTTTCTACCAGGTCGTCTTTCTGCTTTCCGCCATCGGCTCGCCGGCAGAACTTGAGTA
CGTCCGCAACGTGTGGACGGAACACGCGGCCGGGCTTGTCTCCCTTCCCTTCCCGGTATCGGTTCATGGA
TTCGGTTAGATGGGAAACCGCCATCAGTACCAGGTCGTAATCCCACACACTGGCCATGCCGGCCGGCCCT
GCGGAAACCTCTACGTGCCCGTCTGGAAGCTCGTAGCGGATCACCTCGCCAGCTCGTCGGTCACGCTTCG
ACAGACGGAAAACGGCCACGTCCATGATGCTGCGACTATCGCGGGTGCCCACGTCATAGAGCATCGGAAC
GAAAAAATCTGGTTGCTCGTCGCCCTTGGGCGGCTTCCTAATCGACGGCGCACCGGCTGCCGGCGGTTGC
CGGGATTCTTTGCGGATTCGATCAGCGGCCGCTTGCCACGATTCACCGGGGCGTGCTTCTGCCTCGATGC
GTTGCCGCTGGGCGGCCTGCGCGGCCTTCAACTTCTCCACCAGGTCATCACCCAGCGCCGCGCCGATTTG
TACCGGGCCGGATGGTTTGCGACCGCTCACGCCGATTCCTCGGGCTTGGGGGTTCCAGTGCCATTGCAGG
GCCGGCAGACAACCCAGCCGCTTACGCCTGGCCAACCGCCCGTTCCTCCACACATGGGGCATTCCACGGC
GTCGGTGCCTGGTTGTTCTTGATTTTCCATGCCGCCTCCTTTAGCCGCTAAAATTCATCTACTCATTTAT
TCATTTGCTCATTTACTCTGGTAGCTGCGCGATGTATTCAGATAGCAGCTCGGTAATGGTCTTGCCTTGG
CGTACCGCGTACATCTTCAGCTTGGTGTGATCCTCCGCCGGCAACTGAAAGTTGACCCGCTTCATGGCTG
GCGTGTCTGCCAGGCTGGCCAACGTTGCAGCCTTGCTGCTGCGTGCGCTCGGACGGCCGGCACTTAGCGT
GTTTGTGCTTTTGCTCATTTTCTCTTTACCTCATTAACTCAAATGAGTTTTGATTTAATTTCAGCGGCCA
GCGCCTGGACCTCGCGGGCAGCGTCGCCCTCGGGTTCTGATTCAAGAACGGTTGTGCCGGCGGCGGCAGT
GCCTGGGTAGCTCACGCGCTGCGTGATACGGGACTCAAGAATGGGCAGCTCGTACCCGGCCAGCGCCTCG
GCAACCTCACCGCCGATGCGCGTGCCTTTGATCGCCCGCGACACGACAAAGGCCGCTTGTAGCCTTCCAT
CCGTGACCTCAATGCGCTGCTTAACCAGCTCCACCAGGTCGGCGGTGGCCCATATGTCGTAAGGGCTTGG
CTGCACCGGAATCAGCACGAAGTCGGCTGCCTTGATCGCGGACACAGCCAAGTCCGCCGCCTGGGGCGCT
CCGTCGATCACTACGAAGTCGCGCCGGCCGATGGCCTTCACGTCGCGGTCAATCGTCGGGCGGTCGATGC
CGACAACGGTTAGCGGTTGATCTTCCCGCACGGCCGCCCAATCGCGGGCACTGCCCTGGGGATCGGAATC
GACTAACAGAACATCGGCCCCGGCGAGTTGCAGGGCGCGGGCTAGATGGGTTGCGATGGTCGTCTTGCCT
GACCCGCCTTTCTGGTTAAGTACAGCGATAACCTTCATGCGTTCCCCTTGCGTATTTGTTTATTTACTCA
TCGCATCATATACGCAGCGACCGCATGA
